Addgene plasmid #22663: pId1-IRES-Venus
Depositing lab: Robert Benezra. Depositing organization: Memorial Sloan-Kettering Cancer Center. Publication: High levels of Id1 expression define B1 type adult neural stem cells. Nam HS, Benezra R. Cell Stem Cell. 2009 Nov 6. 5(5):515-26. 10.1016/j.stem.2009.08.017 PubMed 19896442.
Backbone
  Vector backbone: pcDNA3
  Vector type: Mammalian Expression
  Selectable markers: Neomycin (select with G418)
Growth in bacteria
  Bacterial resistance: Ampicillin, 100 μg/mL
  Growth temperature: 37°C
  Growth strain: DH5alpha
  Copy number: High Copy
Gene/Insert
  Gene/Insert name: Inhibitor of DNA binding 1 (alt name: Id1)
  Species: M. musculus (mouse)
  Entrez Gene: Id1 (a.k.a. AI323524, D2Wsu140e, Idb1, bHLHb24)
  Tag / fusion protein: IRES-Venus (C terminal on backbone)
  Cloning method: Restriction Enzyme; 5′ cloning site BamH1 (not destroyed); 3′ cloning site EcoR1 (not destroyed)
  Sequencing primers: 5′ T7; 3′ Sp6
Resource information
  A portion of this plasmid was derived from a plasmid made by: The IRES in this plasmid was from Mariano Barbacid laboratory.
Terms and licenses: Academic/Nonprofit Terms; Industry Terms: Not Available to Industry
Depositor comments: This plasmid is identical to Plasmid 22667: pId1-IRES-YFP.
How to cite: pId1-IRES-Venus was a gift from Robert Benezra (Addgene plasmid # 22663 ; http://n2t.net/addgene:22663 ; RRID:Addgene_22663)
