[The description below was written by a language model from this plasmid's Addgene catalogue record and pLannotate feature annotations shown in this document.]
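Description:
pId1-IRES-Venus is a mammalian expression plasmid built on the pcDNA3 backbone that co-expresses mouse Id1 (Inhibitor of DNA binding 1) and the yellow fluorescent protein Venus from a single bicistronic transcript. It is propagated in E. coli as a high-copy plasmid through its ColE1/pUC-type origin and selected with ampicillin via the β-lactamase gene. An f1 origin is also present. For stable selection in mammalian cells, the backbone carries a neomycin phosphotransferase cassette driven by the SV40 early promoter and ended by an SV40 polyadenylation signal, which confers G418 resistance.

The expression unit is driven by the human CMV immediate early enhancer and promoter. The Id1 coding sequence, cloned between BamHI and EcoRI sites, is followed by an encephalomyocarditis virus IRES and the Venus open reading frame, and the transcript ends at the bovine growth hormone polyadenylation signal. Because the IRES allows cap-independent translation of the second cistron, Venus is made as a separate protein rather than fused to Id1, so fluorescence marks cells expressing the transgene without altering Id1 itself. Id1 is a helix-loop-helix protein lacking a basic DNA-binding domain that heterodimerises with bHLH transcription factors and blocks their activity. The automated annotation labels the insert by its human homologue, whereas the catalogue record gives the species as mouse.

T7 and SP6 promoters flank the cassette and serve as sequencing primer sites. Short lacZα and second T7 fragments between Id1 and the IRES appear to be cloning remnants. The depositor notes the plasmid is identical to a companion entry named pId1-IRES-YFP. The associated publication concerns Id1 expression in adult neural stem cells, consistent with use for Id1 overexpression with fluorescent tracking of transfected cells.
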