Features (pLannotate 1.2.2; 25 found; start..end, strand, type, name):
      1..380     +  enhancer       CMV enhancer: human cytomegalovirus immediate early enhancer
    381..584     +  promoter       CMV promoter: human cytomegalovirus (CMV) immediate early promoter
    580..613     +  LTR            5' LTR (truncated) (fragment): truncated 5' long terminal repeat (LTR) from HIV-1
    629..647     +  promoter       T7 promoter: promoter for bacteriophage T7 RNA polymerase
    682..1125    +  CDS            ID1: ID1_HUMAN - Also known as BHLHB24, ID. Experimental evidence at protein level: Swiss-Prot protein existence level 1. Transcriptional regulator (lacking a basic DNA binding domain) which negatively regulates the basic helix-loop-helix (bHLH) transcription factors by forming heterodimers and inhibiting their DNA binding and transcriptional activity. Implicated in regulating a variety of cellular processes, including cellular growth, senescence, differentiation, apoptosis, angiogenesis, and neoplastic transformation. Inhibits skeletal muscle and cardiac myocyte differentiation. Regulates the circ
   1134..1224    -  CDS            lacZα (fragment): LacZα fragment of β-galactosidase; lacZ fragment
   1227..1245    +  promoter       T7 promoter: promoter for bacteriophage T7 RNA polymerase
   1296..1756    +  misc_feature   IRES: internal ribosome entry site (IRES) of the encephalomyocarditis virus (EMCV)
   1759..2478    +  CDS            Venus: yellow fluorescent protein (YFP) with fast and efficient maturation (Nagai et al., 2002) mammalian codon-optimized
   2494..2512    -  promoter       SP6 promoter: promoter for bacteriophage SP6 RNA polymerase
   2538..2762    +  polyA_signal   bGH poly(A) signal: bovine growth hormone polyadenylation signal
   2766..2787    +  promoter       SV40 promoter (fragment): SV40 enhancer and early promoter
   2808..3236    +  rep_origin     f1 ori (sequence partly withheld): f1 bacteriophage origin of replication; arrow indicates direction of (+) strand synthesis
   3250..3579    +  promoter       SV40 promoter: SV40 enhancer and early promoter
   3646..4437    +  CDS            neo: KKA2_KLEPN - Also known as kan, nptII. Experimental evidence at protein level: Swiss-Prot protein existence level 1. Resistance to kanamycin, neomycin, paromomycin, ribostamycin, butirosin and gentamicin B. From Klebsiella pneumoniae.
   4461..4619    +  CDS            ble (fragment): BLE_KLEPN - Experimental evidence at protein level: Swiss-Prot protein existence level 1. Binding protein with a strong affinity to the bleomycin family of antibiotics. Binds to CL990; an antimitotic-antibiotic compound. From Klebsiella pneumoniae.
   4614..4735    +  polyA_signal   SV40 poly(A) signal: SV40 polyadenylation signal
   4808..4824    -  protein_bind   lac operator: The lac repressor binds to the lac operator to inhibit transcription in E. coli. This inhibition can be relieved by adding lactose or isopropyl-β-D-thiogalactopyranoside (IPTG). lac repressor encoded by lacI
   4832..4862    -  promoter       lac promoter: promoter for the E. coli lac operon
   4877..4898    -  protein_bind   CAP binding site: CAP binding activates transcription in the presence of cAMP. E. coli catabolite activator protein
   4911..5003    -  CDS            lacI (fragment): lac repressor; lacI; The lac repressor binds to the lac operator to inhibit transcription in E. coli. This inhibition can be relieved by adding lactose or isopropyl-β-D-thiogalactopyranoside (IPTG).
   5186..5774    -  rep_origin     ori: high-copy-number ColE1/pMB1/pBR322/pUC origin of replication
   5945..6805    -  CDS            AmpR: β-lactamase; bla; confers resistance to ampicillin, carbenicillin, and related antibiotics
   6806..6910    -  promoter       AmpR promoter: bla
   6969..7021    -  misc_feature   bom (fragment): basis of mobility region from pBR322
>Addgene plasmid #22663 | pId1-IRES-Venus | addgene full sequence | sequence record 316807 | Addgene NGS Result
GACATTGATTATTGACTAGTTATTAATAGTAATCAATTACGGGGTCATTAGTTCATAGCCCATATATGGA
GTTCCGCGTTACATAACTTACGGTAAATGGCCCGCCTGGCTGACCGCCCAACGACCCCCGCCCATTGACG
TCAATAATGACGTATGTTCCCATAGTAACGCCAATAGGGACTTTCCATTGACGTCAATGGGTGGAGTATT
TACGGTAAACTGCCCACTTGGCAGTACATCAAGTGTATCATATGCCAAGTACGCCCCCTATTGACGTCAA
TGACGGTAAATGGCCCGCCTGGCATTATGCCCAGTACATGACCTTATGGGACTTTCCTACTTGGCAGTAC
ATCTACGTATTAGTCATCGCTATTACCATGGTGATGCGGTTTTGGCAGTACATCAATGGGCGTGGATAGC
GGTTTGACTCACGGGGATTTCCAAGTCTCCACCCCATTGACGTCAATGGGAGTTTGTTTTGGCACCAAAA
TCAACGGGACTTTCCAAAATGTCGTAACAACTCCGCCCCATTGACGCAAATGGGCGGTAGGCGTGTACGG
TGGGAGGTCTATATAAGCAGAGCTCTCTGGCTAACTAGAGAACCCACTGCTTACTGGCTTATCGAAATTA
ATACGACTCACTATAGGGAGACCCAAGCTTGGTACCGAGCTCGGATCCACCATGAAGGTCGCCAGTGGCA
GTGCCGCAGCCGCTGCAGGCCCTAGCTGTTCGCTGAAGGCGGGCAGGACAGCGGGCGAGGTGGTACTTGG
TCTGTCGGAGCAAAGCGTGGCCATCTCGCGCTGCGCTGGGACGCGCCTGCCCGCCTTGCTGGACGAGCAG
CAGGTGAACGTCCTGCTCTACGACATGAACGGCTGCTACTCACGCCTCAAGGAGCTGGTGCCCACCCTGC
CCCAGAACCGCAAAGTGAGCAAGGTGGAGATCCTGCAGCATGTAATCGACTACATCAGGGACCTGCAGCT
GGAGCTGAACTCGGAGTCTGAAGTCGGGACCACCGGAGGCCGGGGACTGCCTGTCCGCGCCCCGCTCAGC
ACCCTGAACGGCGAGATCAGTGCCTTGGCGGCCGAGGCGGCATGTGTTCCAGCCGACGATCGCATCTTGT
GTCGCTGAGAATTCTGGCGAAAGGGGGATGTGCTGCAAGGCGATTAAGTTGGGTAACGCCAGGGTTTTCC
CAGTCACGACGTTGTAAAACGACGGCCAGTGAATTGTAATACGACTCACTATAGGGCGAATTAATTCCGG
TTATTTTCCACCATATTGCCGTCTTTTGGCAATGTGAGGGCCCGGAAACCTGGCCCTGTCTTCTTGACGA
GCATTCCTAGGGGTCTTTCCCCTCTCGCCAAAGGAATGCAAGGTCTGTTGAATGTCGTGAAGGAAGCAGT
TCCTCTGGAAGCTTCTTGAAGACAAACAACGTCTGTAGCGACCCTTTGCAGGCAGCGGAACCCCCCACCT
GGCGACAGGTGCCTCTGCGGCCAAAAGCCACGTGTATAAGATACACCTGCAAAGGCGGCACAACCCCAGT
GCCACGTTGTGAGTTGGATAGTTGTGGAAAGAGTCAAATGGCTCTCCTCAAGCGTATTCAACAAGGGGCT
GAAGGATGCCCAGAAGGTACCCCATTGTATGGGATCTGATCTGGGGCCTCGGTGCACATGCTTTACATGT
GTTTAGTCGAGGTTAAAAAACGTCTAGGCCCCCCGAACCACGGGGACGTGGTTTTCCTTTGAAAAACACG
ATGATACCATGGTGAGCAAGGGCGAGGAGCTGTTCACCGGGGTGGTGCCCATCCTGGTCGAGCTGGACGG
CGACGTAAACGGCCACAAGTTCAGCGTGTCCGGCGAGGGCGAGGGCGATGCCACCTACGGCAAGCTGACC
CTGAAGCTGATCTGCACCACCGGCAAGCTGCCCGTGCCCTGGCCCACCCTCGTGACCACCCTGGGCTACG
GCCTGCAGTGCTTCGCCCGCTACCCCGACCACATGAAGCAGCACGACTTCTTCAAGTCCGCCATGCCCGA
AGGCTACGTCCAGGAGCGCACCATCTTCTTCAAGGACGACGGCAACTACAAGACCCGCGCCGAGGTGAAG
TTCGAGGGCGACACCCTGGTGAACCGCATCGAGCTGAAGGGCATCGACTTCAAGGAGGACGGCAACATCC
TGGGGCACAAGCTGGAGTACAACTACAACAGCCACAACGTCTATATCACCGCCGACAAGCAGAAGAACGG
CATCAAGGCCAACTTCAAGATCCGCCACAACATCGAGGACGGCGGCGTGCAGCTCGCCGACCACTACCAG
CAGAACACCCCCATCGGCGACGGCCCCGTGCTGCTGCCCGACAACCACTACCTGAGCTACCAGTCCGCCC
TGAGCAAAGACCCCAACGAGAAGCGCGATCACATGGTCCTGCTGGAGTTCGTGACCGCCGCCGGGATCAC
TCTCGGCATGGACGAGCTGTACAAGTAATCTAGAGGGCCCTATTCTATAGTGTCACCTAAATGCTAGAGC
TCGCTGATCAGCCTCGACTGTGCCTTCTAGTTGCCAGCCATCTGTTGTTTGCCCCTCCCCCGTGCCTTCC
TTGACCCTGGAAGGTGCCACTCCCACTGTCCTTTCCTAATAAAATGAGGAAATTGCATCGCATTGTCTGA
GTAGGTGTCATTCTATTCTGGGGGGTGGGGTGGGGCAGGACAGCAAGGGGGAGGATTGGGAAGACAATAG
CAGGCATGCTGGGGATGCGGTGGGCTCTATGGCTTCTGAGGCGGAAAGAACCAGCTGGGGCTCTAGGGGG
TATCCCC
[124 nt withheld, positions 2808-2931]
C
[91 nt withheld, positions 2933-3023]
A
[49 nt withheld, positions 3025-3073]
CCTTTGACGTTGGAGTCCACGTTCTTT
[37 nt withheld, positions 3101-3137]
ACCCTATCTCGGTCTATTCTTTTGATTTATAAGGGATTTTGCCGATTTCGGCCTATTGGTTAAAAAATGA
GCTGATTTAACAAAAATTTAACGCGAATTAATTCTGTGGAATGTGTGTCAGTTAGGGTGTGGAAAGTCCC
CAGGCTCCCCAGCAGGCAGAAGTATGCAAAGCATGCATCTCAATTAGTCAGCAACCAGGTGTGGAAAGTC
CCCAGGCTCCCCAGCAGGCAGAAGTATGCAAAGCATGCATCTCAATTAGTCAGCAACCATAGTCCCGCCC
CTAACTCCGCCCATCCCGCCCCTAACTCCGCCCAGTTCCGCCCATTCTCCGCCCCATGGCTGACTAATTT
TTTTTATTTATGCAGAGGCCGAGGCCGCCTCTGCCTCTGAGCTATTCCAGAAGTAGTGAGGAGGCTTTTT
TGGAGGCCTAGGCTTTTGCAAAAAGCTCCCGGGAGCTTGTATATCCATTTTCGGATCTGATCAAGAGACA
GGATGAGGATCGTTTCGCATGATTGAACAAGATGGATTGCACGCAGGTTCTCCGGCCGCTTGGGTGGAGA
GGCTATTCGGCTATGACTGGGCACAACAGACAATCGGCTGCTCTGATGCCGCCGTGTTCCGGCTGTCAGC
GCAGGGGCGCCCGGTTCTTTTTGTCAAGACCGACCTGTCCGGTGCCCTGAATGAACTGCAGGACGAGGCA
GCGCGGCTATCGTGGCTGGCCACGACGGGCGTTCCTTGCGCAGCTGTGCTCGACGTTGTCACTGAAGCGG
GAAGGGACTGGCTGCTATTGGGCGAAGTGCCGGGGCAGGATCTCCTGTCATCTCACCTTGCTCCTGCCGA
GAAAGTATCCATCATGGCTGATGCAATGCGGCGGCTGCATACGCTTGATCCGGCTACCTGCCCATTCGAC
CACCAAGCGAAACATCGCATCGAGCGAGCACGTACTCGGATGGAAGCCGGTCTTGTCGATCAGGATGATC
TGGACGAAGAGCATCAGGGGCTCGCGCCAGCCGAACTGTTCGCCAGGCTCAAGGCGCGCATGCCCGACGG
CGAGGATCTCGTCGTGACCCATGGCGATGCCTGCTTGCCGAATATCATGGTGGAAAATGGCCGCTTTTCT
GGATTCATCGACTGTGGCCGGCTGGGTGTGGCGGACCGCTATCAGGACATAGCGTTGGCTACCCGTGATA
TTGCTGAAGAGCTTGGCGGCGAATGGGCTGACCGCTTCCTCGTGCTTTACGGTATCGCCGCTCCCGATTC
GCAGCGCATCGCCTTCTATCGCCTTCTTGACGAGTTCTTCTGAGCGGGACTCTGGGGTTCGAAATGACCG
ACCAAGCGACGCCCAACCTGCCATCACGAGATTTCGATTCCACCGCCGCCTTCTATGAAAGGTTGGGCTT
CGGAATCGTTTTCCGGGACGCCGGCTGGATGATCCTCCAGCGCGGGGATCTCATGCTGGAGTTCTTCGCC
CACCCCAACTTGTTTATTGCAGCTTATAATGGTTACAAATAAAGCAATAGCATCACAAATTTCACAAATA
AAGCATTTTTTTCACTGCATTCTAGTTGTGGTTTGTCCAAACTCATCAATGTATCTTATCATGTCTGTAT
ACCGTCGACCTCTAGCTAGAGCTTGGCGTAATCATGGTCATAGCTGTTTCCTGTGTGAAATTGTTATCCG
CTCACAATTCCACACAACATACGAGCCGGAAGCATAAAGTGTAAAGCCTGGGGTGCCTAATGAGTGAGCT
AACTCACATTAATTGCGTTGCGCTCACTGCCCGCTTTCCAGTCGGGAAACCTGTCGTGCCAGCTGCATTA
ATGAATCGGCCAACGCGCGGGGAGAGGCGGTTTGCGTATTGGGCGCTCTTCCGCTTCCTCGCTCACTGAC
TCGCTGCGCTCGGTCGTTCGGCTGCGGCGAGCGGTATCAGCTCACTCAAAGGCGGTAATACGGTTATCCA
CAGAATCAGGGGATAACGCAGGAAAGAACATGTGAGCAAAAGGCCAGCAAAAGGCCAGGAACCGTAAAAA
GGCCGCGTTGCTGGCGTTTTTCCATAGGCTCCGCCCCCCTGACGAGCATCACAAAAATCGACGCTCAAGT
CAGAGGTGGCGAAACCCGACAGGACTATAAAGATACCAGGCGTTTCCCCCTGGAAGCTCCCTCGTGCGCT
CTCCTGTTCCGACCCTGCCGCTTACCGGATACCTGTCCGCCTTTCTCCCTTCGGGAAGCGTGGCGCTTTC
TCATAGCTCACGCTGTAGGTATCTCAGTTCGGTGTAGGTCGTTCGCTCCAAGCTGGGCTGTGTGCACGAA
CCCCCCGTTCAGCCCGACCGCTGCGCCTTATCCGGTAACTATCGTCTTGAGTCCAACCCGGTAAGACACG
ACTTATCGCCACTGGCAGCAGCCACTGGTAACAGGATTAGCAGAGCGAGGTATGTAGGCGGTGCTACAGA
GTTCTTGAAGTGGTGGCCTAACTACGGCTACACTAGAAGAACAGTATTTGGTATCTGCGCTCTGCTGAAG
CCAGTTACCTTCGGAAAAAGAGTTGGTAGCTCTTGATCCGGCAAACAAACCACCGCTGGTAGCGGTGGTT
TTTTTGTTTGCAAGCAGCAGATTACGCGCAGAAAAAAAGGATCTCAAGAAGATCCTTTGATCTTTTCTAC
GGGGTCTGACGCTCAGTGGAACGAAAACTCACGTTAAGGGATTTTGGTCATGAGATTATCAAAAAGGATC
TTCACCTAGATCCTTTTAAATTAAAAATGAAGTTTTAAATCAATCTAAAGTATATATGAGTAAACTTGGT
CTGACAGTTACCAATGCTTAATCAGTGAGGCACCTATCTCAGCGATCTGTCTATTTCGTTCATCCATAGT
TGCCTGACTCCCCGTCGTGTAGATAACTACGATACGGGAGGGCTTACCATCTGGCCCCAGTGCTGCAATG
ATACCGCGAGACCCACGCTCACCGGCTCCAGATTTATCAGCAATAAACCAGCCAGCCGGAAGGGCCGAGC
GCAGAAGTGGTCCTGCAACTTTATCCGCCTCCATCCAGTCTATTAATTGTTGCCGGGAAGCTAGAGTAAG
TAGTTCGCCAGTTAATAGTTTGCGCAACGTTGTTGCCATTGCTACAGGCATCGTGGTGTCACGCTCGTCG
TTTGGTATGGCTTCATTCAGCTCCGGTTCCCAACGATCAAGGCGAGTTACATGATCCCCCATGTTGTGCA
AAAAAGCGGTTAGCTCCTTCGGTCCTCCGATCGTTGTCAGAAGTAAGTTGGCCGCAGTGTTATCACTCAT
GGTTATGGCAGCACTGCATAATTCTCTTACTGTCATGCCATCCGTAAGATGCTTTTCTGTGACTGGTGAG
TACTCAACCAAGTCATTCTGAGAATAGTGTATGCGGCGACCGAGTTGCTCTTGCCCGGCGTCAATACGGG
ATAATACCGCGCCACATAGCAGAACTTTAAAAGTGCTCATCATTGGAAAACGTTCTTCGGGGCGAAAACT
CTCAAGGATCTTACCGCTGTTGAGATCCAGTTCGATGTAACCCACTCGTGCACCCAACTGATCTTCAGCA
TCTTTTACTTTCACCAGCGTTTCTGGGTGAGCAAAAACAGGAAGGCAAAATGCCGCAAAAAAGGGAATAA
GGGCGACACGGAAATGTTGAATACTCATACTCTTCCTTTTTCAATATTATTGAAGCATTTATCAGGGTTA
TTGTCTCATGAGCGGATACATATTTGAATGTATTTAGAAAAATAAACAAATAGGGGTTCCGCGCACATTT
CCCCGAAAAGTGCCACCTGACGTCGACGGATCGGGAGATCTCCCGATCCCCTATGGTGCACTCTCAGTAC
AATCTGCTCTGATGCCGCATAGTTAAGCCAGTATCTGCTCCCTGCTTGTGTGTTGGAGGTCGCTGAGTAG
TGCGCGAGCAAAATTTAAGCTACAACAAGGCAAGGCTTGACCGACAATTGCATGAAGAATCTGCTTAGGG
TTAGGCGTTTTGCGCTGCTTCGCGATGTACGGGCCAGATATACGCGTT
