>Addgene plasmid #22663 | pId1-IRES-Venus | addgene partial sequence | sequence record 28330 | 22663 with SP6
CGAGAGTGATCCCGGCGGCGGTCACGAACTCCAGCAGGACCATGTGATCGCGCTTCTCGTTGGGGTCTTT
GCTCAGGGCGGACTGGTAGCTCAGGTAGTGGTTGTCGGGCAGCAGCACGGGGCCGTCGCCGATGGGGGTG
TTCTGCTGGTAGTGGTCGGCGAGCTGCACGCCGCCGTCCTCGATGTTGTGGCGGATCTTGAAGTTGGCCT
TGATGCCGTTCTTCTGCTTGTCGGCGGTGATATAGACGTTGTGGCTGTTGTAGTTGTACTCCAGCTTGTG
CCCCAGGATGTTGCCGTCCTCCTTGAAGTCGATGCCCTTCAGCTCGATGCGGTTCACCAGGGTGTCGCCC
TCGAACTTCACCTCGGCGCGGGTCTTGTAGTTGCCGTCGTCCTTGAAGAAGATGGTGCGCTCCTGGACGT
AGCCTTCGGGCATGGCGGACTTGAAGAAGTCGTGCTGCTTCATGTGGTCGGGGTAGCGGGCGAAGCACTG
CAGGCCGTAGCCCAGGGTGGTCACGAGGGTGGGCCAGGG
