>Addgene plasmid #22663 | pId1-IRES-Venus | addgene partial sequence | sequence record 28331 | 22663 with CMV-F
AGCTCTCTGGCTAACTAGAGAACCCACTGCTTACTGGCTTATCGAAATTAATACGACTCACTATAGGGAG
ACCCAAGCTTGGTACCGAGCTCGGATCCACCATGAAGGTCGCCAGTGGCAGTGCCGCAGCCGCTGCAGGC
CCTAGCTGTTCGCTGAAGGCGGGCAGGACAGCGGGCGAGGTGGTACTTGGTCTGTCGGAGCAAAGCGTGG
CCATCTCGCGCTGCGCTGGGACGCGCCTGCCCGCCTTGCTGGACGAGCAGCAGGTGAACGTCCTGCTCTA
CGACATGAACGGCTGCTACTCACGCCTCAAGGAGCTGGTGCCCACCCTGCCCCAGAACCGCAAAGTGAGC
AAGGTGGAGATCCTGCAGCATGTAATCGACTACATCAGGGACCTGCAGCTGGAGCTGAACTCGGAGTCTG
AAGTCGGGACCACCGGAGGCCGGGGACTGCCTGTCCGCGCCCCGCTCAGCACCCTGAACGGCGAGATCAG
TGCCTTGGCGGCCGAGGCGGCATGTGTTCCAGCCGACGATCGCATCTTGTGTCGCTGAGAATTCTGGCGA
AAGGGGGATGTGCTGCAAGGCGATTAAGTTGGGTAACGCCAGGGTTTTCCCAGTCACGACGTTGTAAAAC
GACGGCCAGTGAATTGTAATACGACTCACTATAGGGCGAATTAATTCCGGTTATTTTCCACCATATTG
